>Addgene plasmid #46962 | pICE-EGFP-FLAG-Ku70siR-Mut6E | depositor full sequence | sequence record 66853 | pICE-EGFP-FLAG-Ku70siR-Mut6E sequence 7570 bps
AGCTTACCGGTCGCCACCATGGTGAGCAAGGGCGAGGAGCTGTTCACCGGGGTGGTGCCCATCCTGGTCG
AGCTGGACGGCGACGTAAACGGCCACAAGTTCAGCGTGTCCGGCGAGGGCGAGGGCGATGCCACCTACGG
CAAGCTGACCCTGAAGTTCATCTGCACCACCGGCAAGCTGCCCGTGCCCTGGCCCACCCTCGTGACCACC
CTGACCTACGGCGTGCAGTGCTTCAGCCGCTACCCCGACCACATGAAGCAGCACGACTTCTTCAAGTCCG
CCATGCCCGAAGGCTACGTCCAGGAGCGCACCATCTTCTTCAAGGACGACGGCAACTACAAGACCCGCGC
CGAGGTGAAGTTCGAGGGCGACACCCTGGTGAACCGCATCGAGCTGAAGGGCATCGACTTCAAGGAGGAC
GGCAACATCCTGGGGCACAAGCTGGAGTACAACTACAACAGCCACAACGTCTATATCATGGCCGACAAGC
AGAAGAACGGCATCAAGGTGAACTTCAAGATCCGCCACAACATCGAGGACGGCAGCGTGCAGCTCGCCGA
CCACTACCAGCAGAACACCCCCATCGGCGACGGCCCCGTGCTGCTGCCCGACAACCACTACCTGAGCACC
CAGTCCGCCCTGAGCAAAGACCCCAACGAGAAGCGCGATCACATGGTCCTGCTGGAGTTCGTGACCGCCG
CCGGGATCACTCTCGGCATGGACGAGCTGTACAAGTCCGGACTCAGATCTGATTACAAGGATGACGACGA
TAAGCTCGAGTCAGGGTGGGAGTCATATTACAAAACCGAGGGCGATGAAGAAGCAGAGGAAGAACAAGAA
GAGAACCTTGAAGCAAGTGGAGACTATAAATATTCAGGAAGAGATAGTTTGATTTTTTTGGTTGATGCCT
CCAAGGCTATGTTTGAATCTCAATCCGAGGACGAACTCACCCCTTTTGACATGAGCATCCAGTGTATCCA
AAGTGTGTACATCAGTAAGATCATAAGCAGTGATCGAGATCTCTTGGCTGTGGTGTTCTATGGTACCGAG
AAAGACAAAAATTCAGTGAATTTTAAAAATATTTACGTCTTACAGGAGCTGGATAATCCAGGTGCAAAAC
GAATTCTAGAGCTTGACCAGTTTAAGGGGCAGCAGGGACAAAAACGTTTCCAAGACATGATGGGCCACGG
ATCTGACTACTCACTCAGTGAAGTGCTGTGGGTCTGTGCCAACCTCTTTAGTGATGTCCAATTCAAGATG
AGTCATAAGAGGATCATGCTGTTCACCAATGAAGACAACCCCCATGGCAATGACAGTGCCAAAGCCAGCC
GGGCCAGGACCAAAGCCGGTGATCTCCGAGATACAGGCATCTTCCTTGACTTGATGCACCTGAAGAAACC
TGGGGGCTTTGACATATCCTTGTTCTACAGAGATATCATCAGCATAGCAGAGGATGAGGACCTCAGGGTT
CACTTTGAGGAATCCAGCAAGCTAGAAGACCTGTTGCGGAAGGTTCGCGCCAAGGAGACAAGGAAGCGAG
CACTCAGCAGGTTAAAGCTGAAGCTCAACAAAGATATAGTGATCTCTGTGGGCATTTATAATCTGGTCCA
GAAGGCTCTCGAACCTCCTCCAATAGAGCTCTATCGGGAAACAAATGAACCAGTGAAAACCAAGGAGCGG
ACCTTTAATACAAGTACAGGCGGTTTGCTTCTGCCTAGCGATACCAAGAGGTCTCAGATCTATGGGAGTC
GTCAGATTATACTGGAGGAAGAGGAAACAGAAGAGCTAGAACGGTTTGATGATCCAGGTTTGATGCTCAT
GGGTTTCAAGCCGTTGGTACTGCTGAAGAAACACCATTACCTGAGGCCCTCCCTGTTCGTGTACCCAGAG
GAGTCGCTGGTGATTGGGAGCTCAACCCTGTTCAGTGCTCTGCTCATCAAGTGTCTGGAGAAGGAGGTTG
CAGCATTGTGCAGATACACACCCGAGAGGAACATCCCTCCTTATTTTGTGGCTTTGGTGCCACAGGAAGA
AGAGTTGGATGACCAGAAAATTCAGGTGACTCCTCCAGGCTTCCAGCTGGTCTTTTTACCCTTTGCTGAT
GATAAAAGGAAGATGCCCTTTACTGAAAAAATCATGGCAACTCCAGAGCAGGTGGGCAAGATGAAGGCTA
TCGTTGAGAAGCTTCGCTTCACATACAGAAGTGACAGCTTTGAGAACCCCGTGCTGCAGCAGCACTTCAG
GAACCTGGAGGCCTTGGCCTTGGATTTGATGGAGCCGGAACAAGCAGTGGACCTGACATTGCCCAAGGTT
GAAGCAATGAATAAAAGACTGGGCTCCTTGGTGGATGAGTTTAAGGAGCTTGTTTACCCACCAGATTACA
ATCCTGAAGGGAAAGTTACCAAGAGAAAACACGATAATGAAGGTTCTGGAAGCAAAAGGCCCAAGGTGGA
GTATTCAGAAGAGGAGCTGAAGACCCACATCAGCAAGGGTACGCTGGGCAAGTTCACTGTGCCCATGCTG
AAAGAGGCCTGCCGGGCTTACGGGCTGAAGAGTGGGCTGAAGAAGCAGGAGCTGCTGGAAGCCCTCACCA
AGCACTTCCAGGACTAAGCGGCCGCACGCGTCTGCAGTCTAGATAAACCCGCTGATCAGCCTCGACTGTG
CCTTCTAGTTGCCAGCCATCTGTTGTTTGCCCCTCCCCCGTGCCTTCCTTGACCCTGGAAGGTGCCACTC
CCACTGTCCTTTCCTAATAAAATGAGGAAATTGCATCGCATTGTCTGAGTAGGTGTCATTCTATTCTGGG
GGGTGGGGTGGGGCAGGACAGCAAGGGGGAGGATTGGGAAGACAATAGCAGGCATGCTGGGGATGCGGTG
GGCTCTATGGCTTCTGAGGCGGAAAGAACCAGCTGGGGCTCTAGGGGGTATCCCC
[124 nt withheld, positions 2926-3049]
C
[91 nt withheld, positions 3051-3141]
A
[49 nt withheld, positions 3143-3191]
CCTTTGACGTTGGAGTCCACGTTCTTT
[37 nt withheld, positions 3219-3255]
ACCCTATCTCGGTCTATTCTTTTGATTTATAAGGGATTTTGCCGATTTCGGCCTATTGGTTAAAAAATGA
GCTGATTTAACAAAAATTTAACGCGAATTAATTCTGTGGAATGTGTGTCAGTTAGGGTGTGGAAAGTCCC
CAGGCTCCCCAGCAGGCAGAAGTATGCAAAGCATGCATCTCAATTAGTCAGCAACCAGGTGTGGAAAGTC
CCCAGGCTCCCCAGCAGGCAGAAGTATGCAAAGCATGCATCTCAATTAGTCAGCAACCATAGTCCCGCCC
CTAACTCCGCCCATCCCGCCCCTAACTCCGCCCAGTTCCGCCCATTCTCCGCCCCATGGCTGACTAATTT
TTTTTATTTATGCAGAGGCCGAGGCCGCCTCTGCCTCTGAGCTATTCCAGAAGTAGTGAGGAGGCTTTTT
TGGAGGCCTAGGCTTTTGCAAAAAGCTCCCGGGAGCTTGTATATCCATTTTCGGATCTGATCAGCACGTG
ACCATGACCGAGTACAAGCCCACGGTGCGCCTCGCCACCCGCGACGACGTCCCCAGGGCCGTACGCACCC
TCGCCGCCGCGTTCGCCGACTACCCCGCCACGCGCCACACCGTCGATCCGGACCGCCACATCGAGCGGGT
CACCGAGCTGCAAGAACTCTTCCTCACGCGCGTCGGGCTCGACATCGGCAAGGTGTGGGTCGCGGACGAC
GGCGCCGCGGTGGCGGTCTGGACCACGCCGGAGAGCGTCGAAGCGGGGGCGGTGTTCGCCGAGATCGGCC
CGCGCATGGCCGAGTTGAGCGGTTCCCGGCTGGCCGCGCAGCAACAGATGGAAGGCCTCCTGGCGCCGCA
CCGGCCCAAGGAGCCCGCGTGGTTCCTGGCCACCGTCGGCGTCTCGCCCGACCACCAGGGCAAGGGTCTG
GGCAGCGCCGTCGTGCTCCCCGGAGTGGAGGCGGCCGAGCGCGCCGGGGTGCCCGCCTTCCTGGAGACCT
CCGCGCCCCGCAACCTCCCCTTCTACGAGCGGCTCGGCTTCACCGTCACCGCCGACGTCGAGGTGCCCGA
AGGACCGCGCACCTGGTGCATGACCCGCAAGCCCGGTGCCTGACACGTGCTACGAGATTTCGATTCCACC
GCCGCCTTCTATGAAAGGTTGGGCTTCGGAATCGTTTTCCGGGACGCCGGCTGGATGATCCTCCAGCGCG
GGGATCTCATGCTGGAGTTCTTCGCCCACCCCAACTTGTTTATTGCAGCTTATAATGGTTACAAATAAAG
CAATAGCATCACAAATTTCACAAATAAAGCATTTTTTTCACTGCATTCTAGTTGTGGTTTGTCCAAACTC
ATCAATGTATCTTATCATGTCTGGCTAGCCGTCGACCTCTAGCTAGAGCTTGGCGTAATCATGGTCATAG
CTGTTTCCTGTGTGAAATTGTTATCCGCTCACAATTCCACACAACATACGAGCCGGAAGCATAAAGTGTA
AAGCCTGGGGTGCCTAATGAGTGAGCTAACTCACATTAATTGCGTTGCGCTCACTGCCCGCTTTCCAGTC
GGGAAACCTGTCGTGCCAGCTGCATTAATGAATCGGCCAACGCGCGGGGAGAGGCGGTTTGCGTATTGGG
CGCTCTTCCGCTTCCTCGCTCACTGACTCGCTGCGCTCGGTCGTTCGGCTGCGGCGAGCGGTATCAGCTC
ACTCAAAGGCGGTAATACGGTTATCCACAGAATCAGGGGATAACGCAGGAAAGAACATGTGAGCAAAAGG
CCAGCAAAAGGCCAGGAACCGTAAAAAGGCCGCGTTGCTGGCGTTTTTCCATAGGCTCCGCCCCCCTGAC
GAGCATCACAAAAATCGACGCTCAAGTCAGAGGTGGCGAAACCCGACAGGACTATAAAGATACCAGGCGT
TTCCCCCTGGAAGCTCCCTCGTGCGCTCTCCTGTTCCGACCCTGCCGCTTACCGGATACCTGTCCGCCTT
TCTCCCTTCGGGAAGCGTGGCGCTTTCTCATAGCTCACGCTGTAGGTATCTCAGTTCGGTGTAGGTCGTT
CGCTCCAAGCTGGGCTGTGTGCACGAACCCCCCGTTCAGCCCGACCGCTGCGCCTTATCCGGTAACTATC
GTCTTGAGTCCAACCCGGTAAGACACGACTTATCGCCACTGGCAGCAGCCACTGGTAACAGGATTAGCAG
AGCGAGGTATGTAGGCGGTGCTACAGAGTTCTTGAAGTGGTGGCCTAACTACGGCTACACTAGAAGAACA
GTATTTGGTATCTGCGCTCTGCTGAAGCCAGTTACCTTCGGAAAAAGAGTTGGTAGCTCTTGATCCGGCA
AACAAACCACCGCTGGTAGCGGTTTTTTTGTTTGCAAGCAGCAGATTACGCGCAGAAAAAAAGGATCTCA
AGAAGATCCTTTGATCTTTTCTACGGGGTCTGACGCTCAGTGGAACGAAAACTCACGTTAAGGGATTTTG
GTCATGAGATTATCAAAAAGGATCTTCACCTAGATCCTTTTAAATTAAAAATGAAGTTTTAAATCAATCT
AAAGTATATATGAGTAAACTTGGTCTGACAGTTACCAATGCTTAATCAGTGAGGCACCTATCTCAGCGAT
CTGTCTATTTCGTTCATCCATAGTTGCCTGACTCCCCGTCGTGTAGATAACTACGATACGGGAGGGCTTA
CCATCTGGCCCCAGTGCTGCAATGATACCGCGAGACCCACGCTCACCGGCTCCAGATTTATCAGCAATAA
ACCAGCCAGCCGGAAGGGCCGAGCGCAGAAGTGGTCCTGCAACTTTATCCGCCTCCATCCAGTCTATTAA
TTGTTGCCGGGAAGCTAGAGTAAGTAGTTCGCCAGTTAATAGTTTGCGCAACGTTGTTGCCATTGCTACA
GGCATCGTGGTGTCACGCTCGTCGTTTGGTATGGCTTCATTCAGCTCCGGTTCCCAACGATCAAGGCGAG
TTACATGATCCCCCATGTTGTGCAAAAAAGCGGTTAGCTCCTTCGGTCCTCCGATCGTTGTCAGAAGTAA
GTTGGCCGCAGTGTTATCACTCATGGTTATGGCAGCACTGCATAATTCTCTTACTGTCATGCCATCCGTA
AGATGCTTTTCTGTGACTGGTGAGTACTCAACCAAGTCATTCTGAGAATAGTGTATGCGGCGACCGAGTT
GCTCTTGCCCGGCGTCAATACGGGATAATACCGCGCCACATAGCAGAACTTTAAAAGTGCTCATCATTGG
AAAACGTTCTTCGGGGCGAAAACTCTCAAGGATCTTACCGCTGTTGAGATCCAGTTCGATGTAACCCACT
CGTGCACCCAACTGATCTTCAGCATCTTTTACTTTCACCAGCGTTTCTGGGTGAGCAAAAACAGGAAGGC
AAAATGCCGCAAAAAAGGGAATAAGGGCGACACGGAAATGTTGAATACTCATACTCTTCCTTTTTCAATA
TTATTGAAGCATTTATCAGGGTTATTGTCTCATGAGCGGATACATATTTGAATGTATTTAGAAAAATAAA
CAAATAGGGGTTCCGCGCACATTTCCCCGAAAAGTGCCACCTGACGTCGACGGATCGGGAGATCCTGTAC
GGGCCAGATATCCGCGTTGACATTGATTATTGACTAGTTATTAATAGTAATCAATTACGGGGTCATTAGT
TCATAGCCCATATATGGAGTTCCGCGTTACATAACTTACGGTAAATGGCCCGCCTGGCTGACCGCCCAAC
GACCCCCGCCCATTGACGTCAATAATGACGTATGTTCCCATAGTAACGCCAATAGGGACTTTCCATTGAC
GTCAATGGGTGGAGTATTTACGGTAAACTGCCCACTTGGCAGTACATCAAGTGTATCATATGCCAAGTAC
GCCCCCTATTGACGTCAATGACGGTAAATGGCCCGCCTGGCATTATGCCCAGTACATGACCTTATGGGAC
TTTCCTACTTGGCAGTACATCTACGTATTAGTCATCGCTATTACCATGGTGATGCGGTTTTGGCAGTACA
TCAATGGGCGTGGATAGCGGTTTGACTCACGGGGATTTCCAAGTCTCCACCCCATTGACGTCAATGGGAG
TTTGTTTTGGCACCAAAATCAACGGGACTTTCCAAAATGTCGTAACAACTCCGCCCCATTGACGCAAATG
GGCGGTAGGCGTGTACGGTGGGAGGTCTATATAAGCAGAGCTCTCCCTATCAGTGATAGAGATCTCCCTA
TCAGTGATAGAGATCGTCGACGAGCTCGTTTAGTGAACCGTCAGATCGCCTGGAGACGCCATCCACGCTG
TTTTGACCTCCATAGAAGACACCGGGACCGATCCAGCCTCCGGCA
Features (pLannotate 1.2.2; 22 found; start..end, strand, type, name):
     19..735     +  CDS            EGFP: EGFP is a basic (constitutively fluorescent) green fluorescent protein published in 1996, derived from Aequorea victoria. It is reported to be a rapidly-maturing weak dimer with moderate acid sensitivity.
    751..779     +  CDS            3xFLAG (fragment): three tandem FLAG® epitope tags
    781..2604    +  CDS            XRCC6: XRCC6_HUMAN - Also known as G22P1. Experimental evidence at protein level: Swiss-Prot protein existence level 1. Single-stranded DNA-dependent ATP-dependent helicase. Has a role in chromosome translocation. The DNA helicase II complex binds preferentially to fork-like ends of double-stranded DNA in a cell cycle-dependent manner. It works in the 3'-5' direction. Binding to DNA may be mediated by XRCC6. Involved in DNA non-homologous end joining (NHEJ) required for double-strand break repair and V(D)J recombination. The XRCC5/6 dimer acts as regulatory subunit of the DNA-dependent protein kinase
   2656..2880    +  polyA_signal   bGH poly(A) signal: bovine growth hormone polyadenylation signal
   2884..2905    +  promoter       SV40 promoter (fragment): SV40 enhancer and early promoter
   2926..3354    +  rep_origin     f1 ori (sequence partly withheld): f1 bacteriophage origin of replication; arrow indicates direction of (+) strand synthesis
   3368..3697    +  promoter       SV40 promoter: SV40 enhancer and early promoter
   3749..4348    +  CDS            PuroR: puromycin N-acetyltransferase; pac from Streptomyces alboniger; confers resistance to puromycin
   4358..4483    +  CDS            ble (fragment): BLE_KLEPN - Experimental evidence at protein level: Swiss-Prot protein existence level 1. Binding protein with a strong affinity to the bleomycin family of antibiotics. Binds to CL990; an antimitotic-antibiotic compound. From Klebsiella pneumoniae.
   4478..4599    +  polyA_signal   SV40 poly(A) signal: SV40 polyadenylation signal
   4673..4689    -  protein_bind   lac operator: The lac repressor binds to the lac operator to inhibit transcription in E. coli. This inhibition can be relieved by adding lactose or isopropyl-β-D-thiogalactopyranoside (IPTG). lac repressor encoded by lacI
   4697..4727    -  promoter       lac promoter: promoter for the E. coli lac operon
   4742..4763    -  protein_bind   CAP binding site: CAP binding activates transcription in the presence of cAMP. E. coli catabolite activator protein
   4776..4868    -  CDS            lacI (fragment): lac repressor; lacI; The lac repressor binds to the lac operator to inhibit transcription in E. coli. This inhibition can be relieved by adding lactose or isopropyl-β-D-thiogalactopyranoside (IPTG).
   5051..5636    -  rep_origin     ori: high-copy-number ColE1/pMB1/pBR322/pUC origin of replication
   5807..6667    -  CDS            AmpR: β-lactamase; bla; confers resistance to ampicillin, carbenicillin, and related antibiotics
   6668..6772    -  promoter       AmpR promoter: bla
   6844..7223    +  enhancer       CMV enhancer: human cytomegalovirus immediate early enhancer
   7224..7427    +  promoter       CMV promoter: human cytomegalovirus (CMV) immediate early promoter
   7429..7448    +  promoter       PLtetO-1 promoter (fragment): modified phage lambda PL promoter with tet operator sites (Lutz and Bujard, 1997)
   7450..7469    +  promoter       PLtetO-1 promoter (fragment): modified phage lambda PL promoter with tet operator sites (Lutz and Bujard, 1997)
   7477..7510    +  promoter       TRE3GV promoter (fragment): 3rd-generation Tet-responsive promoter that can be activated by binding of Tet-On® 3G, optimized for retroviral and lentiviral vectors
