[The description below was written by a language model from this plasmid's Addgene catalogue record and pLannotate feature annotations shown in this document.]
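Description:
pICE-EGFP-FLAG-Ku70siR-Mut6E is a 7.6 kb mammalian expression plasmid built on the pICE backbone. It is propagated in E. coli through a high-copy ColE1/pUC-type origin with ampicillin selection (AmpR), and it also carries an f1 phage origin. For selection in mammalian cells, an SV40 early promoter drives puromycin N-acetyltransferase, followed by an SV40 polyadenylation signal. A short bleomycin-resistance fragment and fragments of the lac region are annotated as well; these look like leftovers from the backbone's construction rather than functional parts.

The expression cassette uses the CMV enhancer and promoter. Immediately downstream are short sequences that the annotation software matched to tet operator-containing promoters, consistent with the catalogued "CMV Tet" promoter. In ordinary cells this promoter is constitutively active. In cells that express the Tet repressor (T-REx lines), the repressor binds the operators and silences transcription until doxycycline is added, so the same plasmid can be used for constitutive or inducible expression.

The cassette encodes EGFP, then a FLAG epitope (annotated as a partial 3xFLAG match), fused to the N-terminus of human Ku70 (XRCC6), and it ends with the bGH polyadenylation signal. The Ku70 coding sequence is resistant to siRNA, so the transgene is spared when endogenous Ku70 is knocked down. It also carries the Mut6E substitutions (K282E, K287E, T300E, K331E, K338E, R403E), which abolish DNA binding.

The construct is suited to knockdown-and-complementation experiments and fluorescence imaging, where it serves as a DNA-binding-deficient Ku70 in studies of Ku recruitment and DNA double-strand break repair by non-homologous end joining.
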