Addgene plasmid #46962: pICE-EGFP-FLAG-Ku70siR-Mut6E
Purpose: For constitutive or doxycycline-inducible expression of mutant human Ku70 unable to bind DNA and resistant to siRNA. Confers resistance to puro. Use T-REx cells for doxycycline-inducible expression.
Depositing lab: Steve Jackson. Depositing organization: Gurdon Institute. Publication: A new method for high-resolution imaging of Ku foci to decipher mechanisms of DNA double-strand break repair. Britton S, Coates J, Jackson SP. J Cell Biol. 2013 Jul 29. 10.1083/jcb.201303073 PubMed 23897892.
Backbone
  Vector backbone: pICE
  Backbone size w/o insert (bp): 5044
  Total vector size (bp): 7570
  Vector type: Mammalian Expression
  Selectable markers: Puromycin
Growth in bacteria
  Bacterial resistance: Ampicillin, 100 μg/mL
  Growth temperature: 37°C
  Growth strain: XL1 Blue
  Copy number: High Copy
Gene/Insert
  Gene/Insert name: Ku70 (alt name: XRCC6)
  Species: H. sapiens (human)
  Insert size (bp): 1830
  Mutation: Mut6E corresponding to K282E K287E T300E K331E K338E R403E
  GenBank ID: NM_001469.3
  Entrez Gene: XRCC6 (a.k.a. CTC75, CTCBF, G22P1, KU70, ML8, TLAA)
  Promoter: CMV Tet
  Tag / fusion protein: GFP-FLAG (N terminal on insert)
  Cloning method: Restriction Enzyme; 5′ cloning site HindIII (not destroyed); 3′ cloning site MluI (not destroyed)
  Sequencing primers: 5′ GTAGGCGTGTACGGTGGGAGG; 3′ TAGAAGGCACAGTCGAGG
Terms and licenses: Academic/Nonprofit Terms; Industry Terms: Not Available to Industry
How to cite: pICE-EGFP-FLAG-Ku70siR-Mut6E was a gift from Steve Jackson (Addgene plasmid # 46962 ; http://n2t.net/addgene:46962 ; RRID:Addgene_46962)
