>Addgene plasmid #46962 | pICE-EGFP-FLAG-Ku70siR-Mut6E | addgene partial sequence | sequence record 69169 | EGFP-C 5'-CATGGTCCTGCTGGAGTTCGTG-3'
GGACGAGCTGTACAAGTCCGGACTCAGATCTGATTACAAGGATGACGACGATAAGCTCGAGTCAGGGTGG
GAGTCATATTACAAAACCGAGGGCGATGAAGAAGCAGAGGAAGAACAAGAAGAGAACCTTGAAGCAAGTG
GAGACTATAAATATTCAGGAAGAGATAGTTTGATTTTTTTGGTTGATGCCTCCAAGGCTATGTTTGAATC
TCAATCCGAGGACGAACTCACCCCTTTTGACATGAGCATCCAGTGTATCCAAAGTGTGTACATCAGTAAG
ATCATAAGCAGTGATCGAGATCTCTTGGCTGTGGTGTTCTATGGTACCGAGAAAGACAAAAATTCAGTGA
ATTTTAAAAATATTTACGTCTTACAGGAGCTGGATAATCCAGGTGCAAAACGAATTCTAGAGCTTGACCA
GTTTAAGGGGCAGCAGGGACAAAAACGTTTCCAAGACATGATGGGCCACGGATCTGACTACTCACTCAGT
GAAGTGCTGTGGGTCTGTGCCAACCTCTTTAGTGATGTCCAATTCAAGATGAGTCATAAGAGGATCATGC
TGTTCACCAATGAAGACAACCCCCATGGCAATGACAGTGCCAAAGCCAGCCGGGCCAGGACCAAAGCCGG
TGATCTCCGAGATACAGGCATCTTCCTTGACTTGATGCACCTGAAGAAACCTGGGGGCTTTGACATATCC
TTGTTCTACAGAGATATCATCAGCATAGCAGAGGATGAGGACCTCAGGGTTCACTTTGAGGAATCCAGCA
AGCTAGAAGACCTGTTGCGGAAGGTTCGCGCCAAGGAGACAAGGAAGCGAGCACTCAGCAGGTTAAAGCT
GAAGCTCAACAAAGATATAGTGATCTCTGTGGG
