>Addgene plasmid #46962 | pICE-EGFP-FLAG-Ku70siR-Mut6E | addgene partial sequence | sequence record 69201 | hKu70-F1 5'-ctttgaggaatccagcaagc-3'
GGAAGCGAGCACTCAGCAGGTTAAAGCTGAAGCTCAACAAAGATATAGTGATCTCTGTGGGCATTTATAA
TCTGGTCCAGAAGGCTCTCGAACCTCCTCCAATAGAGCTCTATCGGGAAACAAATGAACCAGTGAAAACC
AAGGAGCGGACCTTTAATACAAGTACAGGCGGTTTGCTTCTGCCTAGCGATACCAAGAGGTCTCAGATCT
ATGGGAGTCGTCAGATTATACTGGAGGAAGAGGAAACAGAAGAGCTAGAACGGTTTGATGATCCAGGTTT
GATGCTCATGGGTTTCAAGCCGTTGGTACTGCTGAAGAAACACCATTACCTGAGGCCCTCCCTGTTCGTG
TACCCAGAGGAGTCGCTGGTGATTGGGAGCTCAACCCTGTTCAGTGCTCTGCTCATCAAGTGTCTGGAGA
AGGAGGTTGCAGCATTGTGCAGATACACACCCGAGAGGAACATCCCTCCTTATTTTGTGGCTTTGGTGCC
ACAGGAAGAAGAGTTGGATGACCAGAAAATTCAGGTGACTCCTCCAGGCTTCCAGCTGGTCTTTTTACCC
TTTGCTGATGATAAAAGGAAGATGCCCTTTACTGAAAAAATCATGGCAACTCCAGAGCAGGTGGGCAAGA
TGAAGGCTATCGTTGAGAAGCTTCGCTTCACATACAGAAGTGACAGCTTTGAGAACCCCGTGCTGCAGCA
GCACTTCAGGAACCTGGAGGCCTTGGCCTTGGATTTGATGGAGCCGGAACAAGCAGTGGACCTGACATTG
CCCAAGGTTGAAGCAATGAATAAAAGACTGGGCTCCTTGGTGGATGAGTTTAA
